>Addgene plasmid #31525 | Hoxd13-3'UTR | depositor partial sequence | sequence record 14444 | Author sequence
AGGTTGGCCACAGACAGTTTAAATGCGTTCAGTTGTCTCCAAAAAAATACCTTTGAAAAGACTTGAAAAT
GTATTTAATTTCCCTCCCCCTTCCCTGCCTAGAAAGGCAAGCATTGTGAATCCTTTTCCCCCCTCTCTAT
CTCTCTCTCTCTCTCTTGACCTTTATCTGGTTCTAAAACTTTTTGCTGCCCAATCCGACTTTGTAATTCT
ATTTCTTACTTGCTTATTATTGGTTTTGTTCTTGTCTAGGTTTGTTTTTATAATTTTTAAACATTGTTTC
TCCCTCCAGGCCAGTATGAGGAAAAAAAAACTTGAAGTATTTTTTTCAATAATCCCCCCAAATGAATTTC
AGAAGTGCCCTTGTATTTAGGGGTTTATTTTTTTAACAGGATTTTATATGTGTTTCCAGCACTGATTATG
CTTATAATCCATTAGGCCAGAATCGTTTTTTTTAGCCTTTCATACCCTGTGATTGTGTAATTGAATCATT
AGCTCTCAGAAGTTTCCCCAAGGCAAGTGGAAACAGCTCTTAGGCATTAGGTGATTTAGGACCGCTGGGA
GAGTCTGAAACTTGGAGGTTGAAGGCACGTGATGACTTTAAAAGCAGCTACCTTATTAATATTGAAATTA
AGACAATCACCCTTATCTTTGGCAGTCTCCTTTGCTGTTTTGTGTGGTTTTAACATGTCTTGTAGCTGTG
ATTTTTGAACCTGAAAACAGCATTCCTAGTGGATGCCTTTATTTCTCCAACTCTACATGCAGCTATTAAA
ATACTTACACTTGGCAGAGTGACTGGAGATAGTATAAATTCATCCCGTTCCTTGGGTCTGTGGGAATGGA
GCTAAGGCCATCTCCTCAATCCTTGGAAAGAGACTCAGCCAATGTGGCCATGGGTGGGAACTTCTGTCCA
GAGCTCAGTGAAGAAGTTAATTGTCTGAATGCATGGGCCTCTCAGAGCTTTAAAATATCTAACACATTTT
TTAAATATGGAGCTCTAAGGACCAAGAGGGAAAAAGAAACTTCTGAAAGTGATGAACTACTTTCAAAAAT
GTTGCGTATTTATGGGACTGAAAGATTATTTTTGTAGATACAGTGTGTGTGAGCAGTGCTTCGAGCATTT
AAAAATCACATTTTACTCCTAGGGAGATATAAATAAAAAGAACTCTCTTGTCTCCACTGAGTCTTCATCC
ATTTGTGTTTTTCAAGCTTGTGCTGCCTCTAGAAGCTGTTTTTATTTATTATAAAACTTTGCTCTCCTCG
ACATCTGTAGATGAAGGAAACAACACCAGTTCTGGTCTCTGAAACCTCCATGTTCTGTTCTCCATTTCTG
TCCACCTCCTTCTAACACAAATAGTGATGTTTAAAATGAGGATATCATCTGTGATGTCT
