>Addgene plasmid #31525 | Hoxd13-3'UTR | addgene partial sequence | sequence record 37111 | T7 5'-TAATACGACTCACTATAGGG-3'
GCAACGCAAACGCATGATCACTGGGCCTCAGTGGTGGGCTCGCTGCAAGCAAATGAACGTGCTGGACTCC
TTCATCAACTACTATGATTCCGAGAAGCACGCCGAGAACGCCGTGATTTTTCTGCATGGTAACGCTGCCT
CCAGCTACCTGTGGAGGCACGTCGTGCCTCACATCGAGCCCGTGGCTAGATGCATCATCCCTGATCTGAT
CGGAATGGGTAAGTCCGGCAAGAGCGGGAATGGCTCATATCGCCTCCTGGATCACTACAAGTACCTCACC
GCTTGGTTCGAGCTGCTGAACCTTCCAAAGAAAATCATCTTTGTGGGCCACGACTGGGGGGCTTGTCTGG
CCTTTCACTACTCCTACGAGCACCAAGACAAGATCAAGGCCATCGTCCATGCTGAGAGTGTCGTGGACGT
GATCGAGTCCTGGGACGAGTGGCCTGACATCGAGGAGGATATCGCCCTGATCAAGAGCGAAGAGGGCGAG
AAAATGGTGCTTGAGAATAACTTCTTCGTCGAGACCATGCTCCCAAGCAAGATCATGCGGAAACTGGAGC
CTGAGGAGTTCGCTGCCTACCTGGAGCCATTCAAGGAGAAGGGCGAGGTTAGACGGCCTACCCTCTCCTG
GCCTCGCGA
