>Addgene plasmid #31525 | Hoxd13-3'UTR | addgene partial sequence | sequence record 38404 | phRL-linkprimer2 5'-AAATGGGTAAGTACATCAAGAGCTTC-3'
ATTCTAGAACCGGTCTCGAGAGGTTGGCCACAGACAGNTTTAAATGCGTTCAGTTGTCTCCAAAAAAATA
CCTTTGAAAAGACTTGAAAATGTATTTAATTTCCCTCCCCCTTCCCTGCCTAGAAAGGCAAGCATTGTGA
ATCCTTTTCCCCCCTCTCTATCTCTCTCTCTCTCTCTTGACCTTTATCTGGTTCTAAAACTTTTTGCTGC
CCAATCCGACTTTGTAATTCTATTTCTTACTTGCTTATTATTGGTTTTGTTCTTGTCTAGGTTTGTTTTT
ATAATTTTTAAACATTGTTTCTCCCTCCAGGCCAGTATGAGGAAAAAAAAACTTGAAGTATTTTTTTCAA
TAATCCCCCCAAATGAATTTCAGAAGTGCCCTTGTATTTAGGGGTTTATTTTTTTAACAGGATTTTATAT
GTGTTTCCAGCACTGATTATGCTTATAATCCATTAGGCCAGAATCGTTTTTTTTAGCCTTTCATACCCTG
TGATTGTGTAATTGAATCATTAGCTCTCAGAAGTTTCCCCAAGGCAAGTGGAAACAGCTCTTAGGCATTA
GGTGATTTAGGACCGCTGGGAGAGTCTGAAACTTGGAGGTTGAAGGCACGTGATGACTTTAAAAGCAGCT
ACCTTATTAATATTGAAATTAAGACAATCACCCTTATCTTTGGCAGTCTCCTTTGCTGTTTTGTGTGGTT
TTAACATGTCTTGTAGCTGTGATTTTTGAACCTGAAAACAGCATTCCTAGTGGATGCCTTTATTTCTCCA
ACTCTACATGCAGCTATTAAAATACTTACACTTGGCAGAGTGACTGGAGATAGTATAAATTCATCCCGTT
CCTTGGGTCTGTGG
