[The description below was written by a language model from this plasmid's Addgene catalogue record.]
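Description:
Hoxd13-3'UTR is a mammalian luciferase reporter plasmid built on the phRL-TK-IkF backbone (about 4.1 kb without insert), into which the 3' untranslated region of the mouse Hoxd13 homeobox gene was placed by restriction enzyme cloning. The backbone name indicates a derivative of the phRL-TK family, which in its standard form expresses a humanized Renilla luciferase from the HSV thymidine kinase promoter, a relatively weak constitutive promoter in mammalian cells. However, the record itself does not list the promoter, the luciferase type, the polyadenylation signal or the nature of the "IkF" modification, and no feature table is available to confirm them. The plasmid is propagated in E. coli under ampicillin selection; its origin of replication and copy number are not stated, and no mammalian selection marker is recorded.

The catalogue lists luciferase as a backbone-encoded "tag" associated with the insert. For a UTR insert, this is best understood as a transcriptional linkage: the Hoxd13 3'UTR becomes part of the luciferase mRNA, rather than forming a protein fusion. In this kind of design, regulatory elements within the UTR, such as microRNA binding sites, influence the stability or translation of the reporter transcript, so changes in luciferase activity report post-transcriptional regulation acting through the UTR. The exact position of the insert relative to the luciferase coding sequence, and the size of the UTR fragment, are not given. The associated publication concerns microRNA programs in normal and aberrant stem and progenitor cells, so the construct was most likely used in transient transfection assays to test whether Hoxd13 is a direct target of particular microRNAs, typically normalized against a second, co-transfected luciferase reporter.
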