Addgene plasmid #31525: Hoxd13-3'UTR
Depositing lab: Chang-Zheng Chen. Depositing organization: Stanford University. Publication: MicroRNA programs in normal and aberrant stem and progenitor cells. Arnold CP, Tan R, Zhou B, Yue SB, Schaffert S, Biggs JR, Doyonnas R, Lo MC, Perry JM, Renault VM, Sacco A, Somervaille T, Viatour P, Brunet A, Cleary ML, Li L, Sage J, Zhang DE, Blau HM, Chen C, Chen CZ. Genome Res. 2011 May . 21(5):798-810. 10.1101/gr.111385.110 PubMed 21451113.
Backbone
  Vector backbone: phRL-TK-IkF
  Backbone size w/o insert (bp): 4090
  Vector type: Mammalian Expression, Luciferase
Growth in bacteria
  Bacterial resistance: Ampicillin, 100 μg/mL
  Growth temperature: 37°C
  Growth strain: DH5alpha
  Copy number: Unknown
Gene/Insert
  Gene/Insert name: Hoxd13-3'UTR (alt name: Hoxd13)
  Species: M. musculus (mouse)
  Entrez Gene: Hoxd13 (a.k.a. Hox-4.8, spdh)
  Tag / fusion protein: Luciferase (C terminal on backbone)
  Cloning method: Restriction Enzyme
  Sequencing primers: 5′ T7; 3′ Luc_N_Rev
Terms and licenses: Academic/Nonprofit Terms; Industry Terms: Not Available to Industry
How to cite: Hoxd13-3'UTR was a gift from Chang-Zheng Chen (Addgene plasmid # 31525 ; http://n2t.net/addgene:31525 ; RRID:Addgene_31525)
